>Addgene plasmid #203128 | Salsa-BC287-P3H11 | addgene full sequence | sequence record 421471 | Addgene NGS Result
AGCGCCCAATACGCAAACCGCCTCTCCCCGCGCGTTGGCCGATTCATTAATGCAGTCGAGGGATCTCCAT
AAGAGAAGAGGGACAGCTATGACTGGGAGTAGTCAGGAGAGGAGGAAAAATCTGGCTAGTAAAACATGTA
AGGAAAATTTTAGGGATGTTAAAGAAAAAAATAACACAAAACAAAATATAAAAAAAATCTAACCTCAAGT
CAAGGCTTTTCTATGGAATAAGGAATGGACAGCAGGGGGCTGTTTCATATACTGATGACCTCTTTATAGC
CAACCTTTGTTCATGGCAGCCAGCATATGGGCATATGTTGCCAAACTCTAAACCAAATACTCATTCTGAT
GTTTTAAATGATTTGCCCTCCCATATGTCCTTCCGAGTGAGAGACACAAAAAATTCCAACACACTATTGC
AATGAAAATAAATTTCCTTTATTAGCCAGAAGTCAGATGCTCAAGGGGCTTCATGATGTCCCCATAATTT
TTGGCAGAGGGAAAAAGATCGATCTCAGTGGTATTTGTGAGCCAGGGCATTGGCCACACCAGCCACCACC
TTCTGATAGGCAGCCTGCACCTGAGGAGTGAATTCTTTGCCAAAATGATGAGACAGCACAACAACCAGCA
CGTTGCCCAGGAGCTGTAGGAAAGAGAAGAAGGCATGAACATGGTTAGCAGAGGGGCCCGGTTTGGACTC
AGAGTATTTTATCCTCATCTCAAACAGTGTATATCATTGTAACCATAAAGAGAAAGGCAGGATGATGACC
AGGGTGTAGTTGTTTCTACCAATAAGAATATTTCCACGCCAGCCAGAATTTATATGCAGAAATATTCTAC
CTTATCATTTAATTATAACAATTGTTCTCTAAAACTGTGCTGAAGTACAATATAATATACCCTGATTGCC
TTGAAAAAAAAGTGATTAGAGAAAGTACTTACAATCTGACAAATAAACAAAAGTGAATTTAAAAATTCGT
TACAAATGCAAGCTAAAGTTTAACGAAAAAGTTACAGAAAATGAAAAGAAAATAAGAGGAGACAATGGTT
GTCAACAGAGTAGAAAGTGAAAGAAACAAAATTATCATGAGGGTCCATGGTGATACAAGGGACATCTTCC
CATTCTAAACAACACCCTGAAAACTTTGCCCCCTCCATATAACATGAATTTTACAATAGCGAAAAAGAAA
GAACAATCAAGGGTCCCCAAACTCACCCTGAAGTTCTCAGCTCTAGAGATATCGTCGAGGCCGCGCTAGC
GTTTAAACTGTCGACCTTAATTAAGAGATCTGCTCGAGGCGCGTCAGCTGACTAGAGGATCCCCGGGTAC
CGAGCTCGAATTCGGGGCCGCGGAGGCTGGATCGGTCCCGGTGTCTTCTATGGAGGTCAAAACAGCGTGG
ATGGCGTCTCCAGGCGATCTGACGGTTCACTAAACGAGCTCTGCTTATATAGGCCTCCCACCGTACACGC
CTACCTCGACCCGGGTACCGAGCTCGACTTTCACTTTTCTCTATCACTGATAGGGAGTGGTAAACTCGAC
TTTCACTTTTCTCTATCACTGATAGGGAGTGGTAAACTCGACTTTCACTTTTCTCTATCACTGATAGGGA
GTGGTAAACTCGACTTTCACTTTTCTCTATCACTGATAGGGAGTGGTAAACTCGACTTTCACTTTTCTCT
ATCACTGATAGGGAGTGGTAAACTCGACCTATATAAGCAGAGCTCGTTTAGTGAACCGTCAGATCGCCTG
GAGACGCCATCCACGCTGTTTTGACCTCCATAGAAGACACCGGGACCGATCCAGCCTCCGCGGCCCCGAA
TTCCTGCAGCGGCCGCTCTAGAACTAGTGGATCCCCGCGGATGGTGAGCAAGGGCGAGGAGCTGTTCACC
GGGGTGGTGCCCATCCTGGTCGAGCTGGACGGCGACGTAAACGGCCACAAGTTCAGCGTGTCCGGCGAGG
GCGAGGGCGATGCCACCTACGGCAAGCTGACCCTGAAGTTCATCTGCACCACCGGCAAGCTGCCCGTGCC
CTGGCCCACCCTCGTGACCACCCTGACCTACGGCGTGCAGTGCTTCAGCCGCTACCCCGACCACATGAAG
CAGCACGACTTCTTCAAGTCCGCCATGCCCGAAGGCTACGTCCAGGAGCGCACCATCTTCTTCAAGGACG
ACGGCAACTACAAGACCCGCGCCGAGGTGAAGTTCGAGGGCGACACCCTGGTGAACCGCATCGAGCTGAA
GGGCATCGACTTCAAGGAGGACGGCAACATCCTGGGGCACAAGCTGGAGTACAACTACAACAGCCACAAC
GTCTATATCATGGCCGACAAGCAGAAGAACGGCATCAAGGTGAACTTCAAGATCCGCCACAACATCGAGG
ACGGCAGCGTGCAGCTCGCCGACCACTACCAGCAGAACACCCCCATCGGCGACGGCCCCGTGCTGCTGCC
CGACAACCACTACCTGAGCACCCAGTCCGCCCTGAGCAAAGACCCCAACGAGAAGCGCGATCACATGGTC
CTGCTGGAGTTCGTGACCGCCGCCGGGATCACTCTCGGCATGGACGAGCTGTACAAGTAAGTCTGAACTA
GAATTCGATATCAAGCTTGTCGACCTAGTTCTAGAGGATCCAGACATGATAAGATACATTGATGAGTTTG
GACAAACCACAACTAGAATGCAGTGAAAAAAATGCTTTATTTGTGAAATTTGTGATGCTATTGCTTTATT
TGTAACCATTATAAGCTGCAATAAACAAGTTAACAACAACAATTGCATTCATTTTATGTTTCAGGTTCAG
GGGGAGGTGTGGGAGGTTTTTTAAAGCAAGTAAAACCTCTACAAATGTGGTATGGCTGATTATGATCCTG
CAAGCCTCGTCGTCCTGGCCGGACCACGCTATCTGTGCAAGGTCCCCGGCCCCGGACGCGCGCTCCATGA
GCAGAGCGCCCGCCGCCGAGGCGAAGACTCGGGCGGCGCCCTGCCCGTCCCACCAGGTCAACAGGCGGTA
ACCGGCCTCTTCATCGGGAATGCGCGCGACCTTCAGCATCGCCGGCATGTCCCCCTGGCGGACGGGAAGT
ATCCAGCTCGACCAAGCTGGCCGCGTCGAGTGAAGACGAAAGGGCCTCGTGATACGCCTATTTTTATAGG
TTAATGTCATGATAATAATGGTTTCTTAGACGTCAGGTGGCACTTTTCGGGGAAATGTGCGCGGAACCCC
TATTTGTTTATTTTTCTAAATACATTCAAATATGTATCCGCTCATGAGACAATAACCCTGATAAATGCTT
CAATAATATTGAAAAAGGAAGAGTATGAGTATTCAACATTTCCGTGTCGCCCTTATTCCCTTTTTTGCGG
CATTTTGCCTTCCTGTTTTTGCTCACCCAGAAACGCTGGTGAAAGTAAAAGATGCTGAAGATCAGTTGGG
TGCACGAGTGGGTTACATCGAACTGGATCTCAACAGCGGTAAGATCCTTGAGAGTTTTCGCCCCGAAGAA
CGTTTTCCAATGATGAGCACTTTTAAAGTTCTGCTATGTGGCGCGGTATTATCCCGTGTTGACGCCGGGC
AAGAGCAACTCGGTCGCCGCATACACTATTCTCAGAATGACTTGGTTGAGTACTCACCAGTCACAGAAAA
GCATCTTACGGATGGCATGACAGTAAGAGAATTATGCAGTGCTGCCATAACCATGAGTGATAACACTGCG
GCCAACTTACTTCTGACAACGATCGGAGGACCGAAGGAGCTAACCGCTTTTTTGCACAACATGGGGGATC
ATGTAACTCGCCTTGATCGTTGGGAACCGGAGCTGAATGAAGCCATACCAAACGACGAGCGTGACACCAC
GATGCCTGTAGCAATGGCAACAACGTTGCGCAAACTATTAACTGGCGAACTACTTACTCTAGCTTCCCGG
CAACAATTAATAGACTGGATGGAGGCGGATAAAGTTGCAGGACCACTTCTGCGCTCGGCCCTTCCGGCTG
GCTGGTTTATTGCTGATAAATCTGGAGCCGGTGAGCGTGGGTCTCGCGGTATCATTGCAGCACTGGGGCC
AGATGGTAAGCCCTCCCGTATCGTAGTTATCTACACGACGGGGAGTCAGGCAACTATGGATGAACGAAAT
AGACAGATCGCTGAGATAGGTGCCTCACTGATTAAGCATTGGTAACTGTCAGACCAAGTTTACTCATATA
TACTTTAGATTGATTTAAAACTTCATTTTTAATTTAAAAGGATCTAGGTGAAGATCCTTTTTGATAATCT
CATGACCAAAATCCCTTAACGTGAGTTTTCGTTCCACTGAGCGTCAGACCCCGTAGAAAAGATCAAAGGA
TCTTCTTGAGATCCTTTTTTTCTGCGCGTAATCTGCTGCTTGCAAACAAAAAAACCACCGCTACCAGCGG
TGGTTTGTTTGCCGGATCAAGAGCTACCAACTCTTTTTCCGAAGGTAACTGGCTTCAGCAGAGCGCAGAT
ACCAAATACTGTTCTTCTAGTGTAGCCGTAGTTAGGCCACCACTTCAAGAACTCTGTAGCACCGCCTACA
TACCTCGCTCTGCTAATCCTGTTACCAGTGGCTGCTGCCAGTGGCGATAAGTCGTGTCTTACCGGGTTGG
ACTCAAGACGATAGTTACCGGATAAGGCGCAGCGGTCGGGCTGAACGGGGGGTTCGTGCACACAGCCCAG
CTTGGAGCGAACGACCTACACCGAACTGAGATACCTACAGCGTGAGCTATGAGAAAGCGCCACGCTTCCC
GAAGGGAGAAAGGCGGACAGGTATCCGGTAAGCGGCAGGGTCGGAACAGGAGAGCGCACGAGGGAGCTTC
CAGGGGGAAACGCCTGGTATCTTTATAGTCCTGTCGGGTTTCGCCACCTCTGACTTGAGCGTCGATTTTT
GTGATGCTCGTCAGGGGGGCGGAGCCTATGGAAAAACGCCAGCAACGCGGCCTTTTTACGGTTCCTGGCC
TTTTGCTGGCCTTTTGCTCACATGTTCTTTCCTGCGTTATCCCCTGATTCTGTGGATAACCGTATTACCG
CCTTTGAGTGAGCTGATACCGCTCGCCGCAGCCGAACGACCGAGCGCAGCGAGTCAGTGAGCGAGGAAGC
GGAAG
Features (pLannotate 1.2.2; 17 found; start..end, strand, type, name):
      2..55      +  CDS            lacI (fragment): lac repressor; lacI; The lac repressor binds to the lac operator to inhibit transcription in E. coli. This inhibition can be relieved by adding lactose or isopropyl-β-D-thiogalactopyranoside (IPTG).
    388..443     -  polyA_signal   β-globin poly(A) signal: rabbit β-globin polyadenylation signal (Gil and Proudfoot, 1987)
    518..640     -  CDS            HBB: HBB_COLGU - Experimental evidence at transcript level: Swiss-Prot protein existence level 2. Involved in oxygen transport from the lung to the various peripheral tissues. From Colobus guereza (Mantled guereza) (Eastern black-and-white colobus monkey).
    644..1216    -  intron         β-globin intron: intron from rabbit β-globin gene
   1312..1343    -  misc_feature   MCS (fragment): pUC18/19 multiple cloning site
   1437..1475    -  promoter       minimal CMV promoter: human cytomegalovirus (CMV) immediate early promoter
   1493..1708    -  protein_bind   tetracycline response element (fragment): contains seven copies of the tetracycline operator tetO tetracycline repressor TetR
   1708..1753    +  promoter       TRE3GV promoter (fragment): 3rd-generation Tet-responsive promoter that can be activated by binding of Tet-On® 3G, optimized for retroviral and lentiviral vectors
   1829..1856    +  misc_feature   MCS (fragment): pBluescript multiple cloning site
   1861..2580    +  CDS            EGFP: the original enhanced GFP (Yang et al., 1996) mammalian codon-optimized
   2591..2613    +  misc_feature   MCS (fragment): pBluescript multiple cloning site
   2627..2761    -  polyA_signal   SV40 poly(A) signal: SV40 polyadenylation signal
   2784..2867    -  CDS            large T antigen (fragment): large T antigen from SV40 (simian virus 40)
   2861..3091    -  CDS            str (fragment): STR_KLEPN - Protein inferred from homology: Swiss-Prot protein existence level 3. The aminoglycoside phosphotransferases achieve inactivation of their antibiotic substrates by phosphorylation. From Klebsiella pneumoniae.
   3210..3314    +  promoter       AmpR promoter: bla
   3315..4175    +  CDS            AmpR: β-lactamase; bla; confers resistance to ampicillin, carbenicillin, and related antibiotics
   4346..4934    +  rep_origin     ori: high-copy-number ColE1/pMB1/pBR322/pUC origin of replication
