[The description below was written by a language model from this plasmid's Addgene catalogue record and pLannotate feature annotations shown in this document.]
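Description:
Salsa-BC287-P3H11 is a mammalian expression reporter plasmid of about 5.1 kb built on the pCER206 backbone, one member of a set of barcoded reporters made for PRESTO-Salsa, a highly multiplexed screening approach for GPCR bioactivity. It is propagated in E. coli as a high-copy plasmid through a ColE1/pUC-type origin and selected with ampicillin via the β-lactamase gene and its native promoter. No mammalian selection marker is recorded; the only candidates in the annotation are short fragments (an aminoglycoside phosphotransferase remnant, pieces of SV40 large T antigen and lacI) that look like backbone leftovers rather than functional parts.

The payload is a synthetic insert of roughly 730 bp, EGFP/BC287, placed under a Tet response element promoter. The feature table shows a central block of tetO repeats flanked by minimal promoter elements pointing in opposite directions, which suggests a bidirectional arrangement. On one strand a TRE3G-type promoter fragment drives the mammalian codon-optimized EGFP coding sequence, followed by a short polylinker region and an SV40 polyadenylation signal. The barcode BC287 is not annotated as a separate feature, but the BsrGI and HindIII cloning sites are consistent with it lying at or just after the end of EGFP, so that it is carried in the reporter transcript. On the other strand a minimal CMV promoter faces a polylinker fragment, a rabbit β-globin intron, a partial β-globin exon and a β-globin poly(A) signal, with no annotated coding insert.

In use, a tetracycline-controlled transactivator binding the TRE would switch on the EGFP/barcode transcript. The unique barcode should then allow the output of this reporter to be distinguished from others when many are pooled, although the record does not spell out the assay details.
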