Addgene plasmid #203128: Salsa-BC287-P3H11
Purpose: Expression of barcoded reporter plasmid for PRESTO-Salsa; EGFP/BC287
Depositing lab: Noah Palm. Depositing organization: Yale University. Publication: Highly multiplexed bioactivity screening reveals human and microbiota metabolome-GPCRome interactions. Chen H, Rosen CE, Gonzalez-Hernandez JA, Song D, Potempa J, Ring AM, Palm NW. Cell. 2023 Jul 6;186(14):3095-3110.e19. doi: 10.1016/j.cell.2023.05.024. Epub 2023 Jun 14. PubMed 37321219.
Backbone
  Vector backbone: pCER206
  Vector type: Mammalian Expression
Growth in bacteria
  Bacterial resistance: Ampicillin, 100 μg/mL
  Growth temperature: 37°C
  Growth strain: DH5alpha
  Copy number: High Copy
Gene/Insert
  Gene/Insert name: EGFP/BC287
  Species: Synthetic
  Insert size (bp): 730
  Promoter: Tet Response Element (TRE)
  Cloning method: Restriction Enzyme; 5′ cloning site BsrGI (not destroyed); 3′ cloning site HindIII (not destroyed)
  Sequencing primers: 5′ Custom primer (GAAGCGCGATCACATGG)
Terms and licenses: Academic/Nonprofit Terms; Industry Terms: Not Available to Industry
How to cite: Salsa-BC287-P3H11 was a gift from Noah Palm (Addgene plasmid # 203128 ; http://n2t.net/addgene:203128 ; RRID:Addgene_203128)
