>Addgene plasmid #203128 | Salsa-BC287-P3H11 | depositor partial sequence | sequence record 394001 | BC287
GTCTGAACTA
